Addgene plasmid #157052: pD649-HAsp-TNFRSF12A-COMP5AP-AviTag-9xHis
Purpose: Mammalian expression of cell-surface protein extracellular domain fused to COMP5AP-AviTag-9xHis. Protein is secreted from cells.
Depositing lab: Chris Garcia. Depositing organization: Stanford University. Publication: A Human IgSF Cell-Surface Interactome Reveals a Complex Network of Protein-Protein Interactions. Wojtowicz WM, Vielmetter J, Fernandes RA, Siepe DH, Eastman CL, Chisholm GB, Cox S, Klock H, Anderson PW, Rue SM, Miller JJ, Glaser SM, Bragstad ML, Vance J, Lam AW, Lesley SA, Zinn K, Garcia KC. Cell. 2020 Aug 20;182(4):1027-1043.e17. doi: 10.1016/j.cell.2020.07.025. PubMed 32822567.
Backbone
  Vector backbone: pD649
  Backbone size w/o insert (bp): 7153
  Vector type: Mammalian Expression
Growth in bacteria
  Bacterial resistance: Ampicillin, 100 μg/mL
  Growth temperature: 37°C
  Growth strain: DH5alpha
  Copy number: High Copy
Gene/Insert
  Gene/Insert name: TNFRSF12A (alt name: TNR12)
  Species: H. sapiens (human)
  Insert size (bp): 159
  Entrez Gene: TNFRSF12A (a.k.a. CD266, FN14, TWEAKR)
  Promoter: CMV/SP6
  Tag / fusion protein: COMP5AP-AviTag-9xHis (C terminal on backbone)
  Cloning method: Restriction Enzyme; 5′ cloning site GCGGCCGC (not destroyed); 3′ cloning site GGCGCGCC (not destroyed)
  Sequencing primers: 5′ ATTTAGGTGACACTATAG; 3′ CGTCGCACTCCATCACGGTG
Resource information
  A portion of this plasmid was derived from a plasmid made by: synthesis by ThermoFisher
Terms and licenses: Academic/Nonprofit Terms; Industry Terms: Not Available to Industry
Depositor comments: Some plasmids in this collection may have an IS4-like element ISVsa5 family transposase upstream of the CMV promoter.
How to cite: pD649-HAsp-TNFRSF12A-COMP5AP-AviTag-9xHis was a gift from Chris Garcia (Addgene plasmid # 157052 ; http://n2t.net/addgene:157052 ; RRID:Addgene_157052)
