[The description below was written by a language model from this plasmid's Addgene catalogue record and pLannotate feature annotations shown in this document.]
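Description:
pD649-HAsp-TNFRSF12A-COMP5AP-AviTag-9xHis is a mammalian expression plasmid built on the pD649 backbone for producing a secreted, multimerised form of the extracellular domain of human TNFRSF12A (also called FN14, TWEAKR or CD266), the receptor for TNFSF12/TWEAK. It is maintained in E. coli through a high-copy ColE1/pUC-type origin and selected with ampicillin via the β-lactamase gene. The annotated 7.3 kb sequence also carries an SV40 promoter/EM7 promoter cassette driving a puromycin N-acetyltransferase gene followed by an SV40 poly(A) signal, which could serve for selection in mammalian cells. Short remnants of KanR, lacZα, ble and the f1 origin are annotated only as fragments and are probably vestigial.

Expression is driven by the CMV enhancer and immediate-early promoter, followed by a fragment of CMV intron A and an SP6 promoter that could support in vitro transcription. The open reading frame begins with a signal peptide ("HAsp" in the name, though the annotation tool matches a fragment of an immunoglobulin heavy chain signal sequence), then the short TNFRSF12A ectodomain, cloned by restriction enzymes between two sites that were not destroyed. This is fused at its C terminus to a segment of rat cartilage oligomeric matrix protein, whose coiled coil assembles into pentamers, and to human placental alkaline phosphatase, which acts as an enzymatic reporter. An AviTag for site-specific enzymatic biotinylation and a polyhistidine tag (9xHis by name, annotated as 8xHis) for purification complete the fusion, which ends at a bGH poly(A) signal. The high-avidity, reporter-tagged secreted protein suits the detection of weak receptor–ligand binding, consistent with the collection's use in cell-surface interactome screening. The depositor notes that some plasmids in this collection may carry a transposase insertion upstream of the CMV promoter; no such feature is annotated here.
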