Features (pLannotate 1.2.2; 24 found; start..end, strand, type, name):
    119..143     -  CDS            KanR (fragment): aminoglycoside phosphotransferase; aph(3')-Ia; confers resistance to kanamycin
    254..842     +  rep_origin     ori: high-copy-number ColE1/pMB1/pBR322/pUC origin of replication
   1067..1084    +  terminator     rrnB T2 terminator (fragment): transcription terminator T2 from the E. coli rrnB gene
   1109..1128    -  CDS            lacZα (fragment): LacZα fragment of β-galactosidase; lacZ fragment
   1584..1600    +  protein_bind   lac operator: The lac repressor binds to the lac operator to inhibit transcription in E. coli. This inhibition can be relieved by adding lactose or isopropyl-β-D-thiogalactopyranoside (IPTG). lac repressor encoded by lacI
   1843..2146    +  enhancer       CMV enhancer: human cytomegalovirus immediate early enhancer
   2147..2350    +  promoter       CMV promoter: human cytomegalovirus (CMV) immediate early promoter
   2486..2529    +  intron         CMV intron (fragment): modified intron A from human cytomegalovirus
   2581..2599    +  promoter       SP6 promoter: promoter for bacteriophage SP6 RNA polymerase
   2603..2640    +  CDS            IgH signal sequence (fragment): signal sequence from the mouse immunoglobulin heavy chain variable region
   2728..2907    +  CDS            TNFRSF12A (fragment): TNR12_HUMAN - Also known as FN14. Experimental evidence at protein level: Swiss-Prot protein existence level 1. Receptor for TNFSF12/TWEAK. Weak inducer of apoptosis in some cell types. Promotes angiogenesis and the proliferation of endothelial cells. May modulate cellular adhesion to matrix proteins. From Homo sapiens (Human).
   3004..3183    +  CDS            Comp (fragment): COMP_RAT - Experimental evidence at protein level: Swiss-Prot protein existence level 1. May play a role in the structural integrity of cartilage via its interaction with other extracellular matrix proteins such as the collagens and fibronectin. Can mediate the interaction of chondrocytes with the cartilage extracellular matrix through interaction with cell surface integrin receptors. Could play a role in the pathogenesis of osteoarthritis. Potent suppressor of apoptosis in both primary chondrocytes and transformed cells. Suppresses apoptosis by blocking the activation of caspase-3 and by indu
   3171..4623    +  CDS            SEAP (fragment): secreted alkaline phosphatase from human placenta The natural enzyme has a C-terminal transmembrane sequence that is replaced by a GPI anchor.
   4648..4689    +  CDS            AviTag™ (fragment): peptide tag that allows for enzymatic biotinylation
   4693..4716    +  CDS            8xHis: 8xHis affinity tag
   4862..4973    +  polyA_signal   bGH poly(A) signal: bovine growth hormone polyadenylation signal
   4974..5082    +  rep_origin     f1 ori (fragment): f1 bacteriophage origin of replication; arrow indicates direction of (+) strand synthesis
   5096..5425    +  promoter       SV40 promoter: SV40 enhancer and early promoter
   5473..5520    +  promoter       EM7 promoter: synthetic bacterial promoter&nbsp
   5539..6138    +  CDS            PuroR (fragment): puromycin N-acetyltransferase; pac from Streptomyces; confers resistance to puromycin
   6148..6273    +  CDS            ble (fragment): BLE_KLEPN - Experimental evidence at protein level: Swiss-Prot protein existence level 1. Binding protein with a strong affinity to the bleomycin family of antibiotics. Binds to CL990; an antimitotic-antibiotic compound. From Klebsiella pneumoniae.
   6268..6389    +  polyA_signal   SV40 poly(A) signal: SV40 polyadenylation signal
   6442..7302    -  CDS            AmpR: β-lactamase; bla; confers resistance to ampicillin, carbenicillin, and related antibiotics
   7305..89      -  promoter       AmpR promoter (fragment) (across the origin): bla
>Addgene plasmid #157052 | pD649-HAsp-TNFRSF12A-COMP5AP-AviTag-9xHis | addgene full sequence | sequence record 426823 | Addgene NGS Result
TTTCAATATTATTGAAGCATTTATCAGGGTTATTGTCTCATGAGCGGATACATATTTGAATGTATTTAGA
AAAATAAACAAATAGGGGTCAGTGTTACAACCAATTAACCAATTCTGAACATTATCGCGAGCCCATTTAT
ACCTGAATATGGCTCATAACACCCCTTGCTCATGACCAAAATCCCTTAACGTGAGTTACGCGCGCGTCGT
TCCACTGAGCGTCAGACCCCGTAGAAAAGATCAAAGGATCTTCTTGAGATCCTTTTTTTCTGCGCGTAAT
CTGCTGCTTGCAAACAAAAAAACCACCGCTACCAGCGGTGGTTTGTTTGCCGGATCAAGAGCTACCAACT
CTTTTTCCGAAGGTAACTGGCTTCAGCAGAGCGCAGATACCAAATACTGTTCTTCTAGTGTAGCCGTAGT
TAGCCCACCACTTCAAGAACTCTGTAGCACCGCCTACATACCTCGCTCTGCTAATCCTGTTACCAGTGGC
TGCTGCCAGTGGCGATAAGTCGTGTCTTACCGGGTTGGACTCAAGACGATAGTTACCGGATAAGGCGCAG
CGGTCGGGCTGAACGGGGGGTTCGTGCACACAGCCCAGCTTGGAGCGAACGACCTACACCGAACTGAGAT
ACCTACAGCGTGAGCTATGAGAAAGCGCCACGCTTCCCGAAGGGAGAAAGGCGGACAGGTATCCGGTAAG
CGGCAGGGTCGGAACAGGAGAGCGCACGAGGGAGCTTCCAGGGGGAAACGCCTGGTATCTTTATAGTCCT
GTCGGGTTTCGCCACCTCTGACTTGAGCGTCGATTTTTGTGATGCTCGTCAGGGGGGCGGAGCCTATGGA
AAAACGCCAGCAACGCGGCCTTTTTACGGTTCCTGGCCTTTTGCTGGCCTTTTGCTCACATGTTCTTTCC
TGCGTTATCCCCTGATTCTGTGGATAACCGTATTACCGCCTTTGAGTGAGCTGATACCGCTCGCCGCAGC
CGAACGACCGAGCGCAGCGAGTCAGTGAGCGAGGAAGCGGAAGGCGAGAGTAGGGAACTGCCAGGCATCA
AACTAAGCAGAAGGCCCCTGACGGATGGCCTTTTTGCGTTTCTACAAACTCTTTCTGTGTTGTAAAACGA
CGGCCAGTCTTAAGCTCGGGCCCCCTGGGCGGTTCTGATAACGAGTAATCGTTAATCCGCAAATAACGTA
AAAACCCGCTTCGGCGGGTTTTTTTATGGGGGGAGTTTAGGGAAAGAGCATTTGTCAGAATATTTAAGGG
CGCCTGTCACTTTGCTTGATATATGAGAATTATTTAACCTTATAAATGAGAAAAAAGCAACGCACTTTAA
ATAAGATACGTTGCTTTTTCGATTGATGAACACCTATAATTAAACTATTCATCTATTATTTATGATTTTT
TGTATATACAATATTTCTAGTTTGTTAAAGAGAATTAAGAAAATAAATCTCGAAAATAATAAAGGGAAAA
TCAGTTTTTGATATCAAAATTATACATGTCAACGATAATACAAAATATAATACAAACTATAAGATGTTAT
CAGTATTTATTATCATTTAGAATAAATTTTGTGTCGCCCTTAATTGTGAGCGGATAACAATTACGAGCTT
CATGCACAGTGGCGTTGACTCAATATTGGCCATTAGCCATATTATTCATTGGTTATATAGCATAAATCAA
TATTGGCTATTGGCCATTGCATACGTTGTATCTATATCATAATATGTACATTTATATTGGCTCATGTCCA
ATATGACCGCCATGTTGGCATTGATTATTGACTAGTTATTAATAGTAATCAATTACGGGGTCATTAGTTC
ATAGCCCATATATGGAGTTCCGCGTTACATAACTTACGGTAAATGGCCCGCCTGGCTGACCGCCCAACGA
CCCCCGCCCATTGACGTCAATAATGACGTATGTTCCCATAGTAACGCCAATAGGGACTTTCCATTGACGT
CAATGGGTGGAGTATTTACGGTAAACTGCCCACTTGGCAGTACATCAAGTGTATCATATGCCAAGTACGC
CCCCTATTGACGTCAATGACGGTAAATGGCCCGCCTGGCATTATGCCCAGTACATGACCTTATGGGACTT
TCCTACTTGGCAGTACATCTACGTATTAGTCATCGCTATTACCATGGTGATGCGGTTTTGGCAGTACATC
AATGGGCGTGGATAGCGGTTTGACTCACGGGGATTTCCAAGTCTCCACCCCATTGACGTCAATGGGAGTT
TGTTTTGGCACCAAAATCAACGGGACTTTCCAAAATGTCGTAACAACTCCGCCCCATTGACGCAAATGGG
CGGTAGGCGTGTACGGTGGGAGGTCTATATAAGCAGAGCTCGTTTAGTGAACCGTCAGATCGCCTGGAGA
CGCCATCCACGCTGTTTTGACCTCCATAGAAGACACCGGGACCGATCCAGCCTCCGCGGCCGGGAACGGT
GCATTGGAACGCGGATTCCCCGTGCCAAGAGTGACGTAAGTACCGCCTATAGAGTCTATAGGCCCACCCC
CTTGGCTTCGTTAGAACGCGGCTACAATTAATACATAACCTTATGTATCATACACATACGATTTAGGTGA
CACTATAGAATAACATCCACTTTGCCTTTCTCTCCACAGGTGTCCACTCCCAGGTCCAACTGCACCTCGG
TTCTATCGAAAACGCGCCTGCTAGCGCCACCATGAAGACCATCATTGCCCTGAGCTACATCTTCTGCCTG
GTGTTCGCTGCGGCCGCCGAACAAGCTCCTGGAACAGCTCCTTGTAGCAGAGGAAGCTCTTGGAGCGCCG
ACCTGGACAAGTGTATGGATTGCGCCAGCTGCAGAGCCCGGCCTCACTCTGATTTTTGTCTGGGATGTGC
CGCCGCTCCTCCTGCTCCTTTTAGACTGCTTTGGCCTGGCGCGCCGGAAGATCAAGTTGATCCAAGATTG
ATTGATGGCAAGGGCGGATCTCTGGAGGTGCTGTTCCAGGGACCAGGCGGAAGCGGCAATCCCGGCGGCG
ATCTGGCCCCCCAGATGCTGCGCGAGCTGCAGGAGACCAATGCCGCCCTGCAGGACGTGCGCGAGCTGCT
GCGCCACCGCGTGAAGGAGATCACCTTCCTGAAGAACACCGTGATGGAGTGCGACGCCTGCGGTATGCAG
CCCTCTAGAGGCTCCGGCTCCATCATCCCAGTTGAGGAGGAGAACCCGGACTTCTGGAACCGCGAGGCAG
CCGAGGCCCTGGGTGCCGCCAAGAAGCTGCAGCCTGCACAGACAGCCGCCAAGAACCTCATCATCTTCCT
GGGCGATGGGATGGGGGTGTCTACGGTGACAGCTGCCAGGATCCTAAAAGGGCAGAAGAAGGACAAACTG
GGGCCTGAGATACCCCTGGCCATGGACCGCTTCCCATATGTGGCTCTGTCCAAGACATACAATGTAGACA
AACATGTGCCAGACAGTGGAGCCACAGCCACGGCCTACCTGTGCGGGGTCAAGGGCAACTTCCAGACCAT
TGGCTTGAGTGCAGCCGCCCGCTTTAACCAGTGCAACACGACACGCGGCAACGAGGTCATCTCCGTGATG
AATCGGGCCAAGAAAGCAGGGAAGTCAGTGGGAGTGGTAACCACCACACGAGTGCAGCACGCCTCGCCAG
CCGGCACCTACGCCCACACGGTGAACCGCAACTGGTACTCGGACGCCGACGTGCCTGCCTCGGCCCGCCA
GGAGGGGTGCCAGGACATCGCTACGCAGCTCATCTCCAACATGGACATTGACGTGATCCTAGGTGGAGGC
CGAAAGTACATGTTTCGCATGGGAACCCCAGACCCTGAGTACCCAGATGACTACAGCCAAGGTGGGACCA
GGCTGGACGGGAAGAATCTGGTGCAGGAATGGCTGGCGAAGCGCCAGGGTGCCCGGTATGTGTGGAACCG
CACTGAGCTCATGCAGGCTTCCCTGGACCCGTCTGTGACCCATCTCATGGGTCTCTTTGAGCCTGGAGAC
ATGAAATACGAGATCCACCGAGACTCCACACTGGACCCCTCCCTGATGGAGATGACAGAGGCTGCCCTGC
GCCTGCTGAGCAGGAACCCCCGCGGCTTCTTCCTCTTCGTGGAGGGTGGTCGCATCGACCATGGTCATCA
TGAAAGCAGGGCTTACCGGGCACTGACTGAGACGATCATGTTCGACGACGCCATTGAGAGGGCGGGCCAG
CTCACCAGCGAGGAGGACACGCTGAGCCTCGTCACTGCCGACCACTCCCACGTCTTCTCCTTCGGAGGCT
ACCCCCTGCGAGGGAGCTCCATCTTCGGGCTGGCCCCTGGCAAGGCCCGGGACAGGAAGGCCTACACGGT
CCTCCTATACGGAAACGGTCCAGGCTATGTGCTCAAGGACGGCGCCCGGCCGGATGTTACCGAGAGCGAG
AGCGGGAGCCCCGAGTATCGGCAGCAGTCAGCAGTGCCCCTGGACGAAGAGACCCACGCAGGCGAGGACG
TGGCGGTGTTCGCGCGCGGCCCGCAGGCGCACCTGGTTCACGGCGTGCAGGAGCAGACCTTCATAGCGCA
CGTCATGGCCTTCGCCGCCTGCCTGGAGCCCTACACCGCCTGCGACCTGGCGCCCCCCGCCGGCACCACC
GACGCCGCGCACCCGGGTGGCGGAGGACTGAACGACATCTTCGAGGCTCAGAAAATCGAATGGCACGAAC
ATCACCATCACCATCACCATCACCATTAAGGCCGGCCTGTAGTCACTGGCACAACGCGTTACCCGGTAAG
CCAATCGGGTATACACGGTCGTCATACTGCAGACAGGGTTCTTCTACTTTGCAAGATAGTCTTGAGTAGT
AAAATAAATAGATAGAGAAAATCAGCCTCGACTGTGCCTTCTAGTTGCCAGCCATCTGTTGTTTGCCCCT
CCCCCGTGCCTTCCTTGACCCTGGAAGGTGCCACTCCCACTGTCCTTTCCTAATAAAATGAGGAAATTGC
ATCACAACACTCAACCCTATCTCGGTCTATTCTTTTGATTTATAAGGGATTTTGCCGATTTCGGCCTATT
GGTTAAAAAATGAGCTGATTTAACAAAAATTTAACGCGAATTAATTCTGTGGAATGTGTGTCAGTTAGGG
TGTGGAAAGTCCCCAGGCTCCCCAGCAGGCAGAAGTATGCAAAGCATGCATCTCAATTAGTCAGCAACCA
GGTGTGGAAAGTCCCCAGGCTCCCCAGCAGGCAGAAGTATGCAAAGCATGCATCTCAATTAGTCAGCAAC
CATAGTCCCGCCCCTAACTCCGCCCATCCCGCCCCTAACTCCGCCCAGTTCCGCCCATTCTCCGCCCCAT
GGCTGACTAATTTTTTTTATTTATGCAGAGGCCGAGGCCGCCTCTGCCTCTGAGCTATTCCAGAAGTAGT
GAGGAGGCTTTTTTGGAGGCCTAGGCTTTTGCAAAAAGCTCCCGGGAGCTTGTATATCCATTTTCGGATC
TGATCAGCACGTGTTGACAATTAATCATCGGCATAGTATATCGGCATAGTATAATACGACAAGGTGAGGA
ACTAAACCATGACCGAGTACAAGCCCACGGTGCGCCTCGCCACCCGCGACGACGTCCCCAGGGCCGTACG
CACCCTCGCCGCCGCGTTCGCCGACTACCCCGCCACGCGCCACACCGTCGATCCGGACCGCCACATCGAG
CGGGTCACCGAGCTGCAAGAACTCTTCCTCACGCGCGTCGGGCTCGACATCGGCAAGGTGTGGGTCGCGG
ACGACGGCGCCGCGGTGGCGGTCTGGACCACGCCGGAGAGCGTCGAAGCGGGGGCGGTGTTCGCCGAGAT
CGGCCCGCGCATGGCCGAGTTGAGCGGTTCCCGGCTGGCCGCGCAGCAACAGATGGAAGGCCTCCTGGCG
CCGCACCGGCCCAAGGAGCCCGCGTGGTTCCTGGCCACCGTCGGCGTCTCGCCCGACCACCAGGGCAAGG
GTCTGGGCAGCGCCGTCGTGCTCCCCGGAGTGGAGGCGGCCGAGCGCGCCGGGGTGCCCGCCTTCCTGGA
GACATCCGCGCCCCGCAACCTCCCCTTCTACGAGCGGCTCGGCTTCACCGTCACCGCCGACGTCGAGGTG
CCCGAAGGACCGCGCACCTGGTGCATGACCCGCAAGCCCGGTGCCTGACACGTGCTACGAGATTTCGATT
CCACCGCCGCCTTCTATGAAAGGTTGGGCTTCGGAATCGTTTTCCGGGACGCCGGCTGGATGATCCTCCA
GCGCGGGGATCTCATGCTGGAGTTCTTCGCCCACCCCAACTTGTTTATTGCAGCTTATAATGGTTACAAA
TAAAGCAATAGCATCACAAATTTCACAAATAAAGCATTTTTTTCACTGCATTCTAGTTGTGGTTTGTCCA
AACTCATCAATGTATCTTATCATGTCTGTATACCGTCGACCTCTAGCTAGAGCTTGGCGTAATCATGGTC
ATTACCAATGCTTAATCAGTGAGGCACCTATCTCAGCGATCTGTCTATTTCGTTCATCCATAGTTGCCTG
ACTCCCCGTCGTGTAGATAACTACGATACGGGAGGGCTTACCATCTGGCCCCAGCGCTGCGATGATACCG
CGAGAACCACGCTCACCGGCTCCGGATTTATCAGCAATAAACCAGCCAGCCGGAAGGGCCGAGCGCAGAA
GTGGTCCTGCAACTTTATCCGCCTCCATCCAGTCTATTAATTGTTGCCGGGAAGCTAGAGTAAGTAGTTC
GCCAGTTAATAGTTTGCGCAACGTTGTTGCCATCGCTACAGGCATCGTGGTGTCACGCTCGTCGTTTGGT
ATGGCTTCATTCAGCTCCGGTTCCCAACGATCAAGGCGAGTTACATGATCCCCCATGTTGTGCAAAAAAG
CGGTTAGCTCCTTCGGTCCTCCGATCGTTGTCAGAAGTAAGTTGGCCGCAGTGTTATCACTCATGGTTAT
GGCAGCACTGCATAATTCTCTTACTGTCATGCCATCCGTAAGATGCTTTTCTGTGACTGGTGAGTACTCA
ACCAAGTCATTCTGAGAATAGTGTATGCGGCGACCGAGTTGCTCTTGCCCGGCGTCAATACGGGATAATA
CCGCGCCACATAGCAGAACTTTAAAAGTGCTCATCATTGGAAAACGTTCTTCGGGGCGAAAACTCTCAAG
GATCTTACCGCTGTTGAGATCCAGTTCGATGTAACCCACTCGTGCACCCAACTGATCTTCAGCATCTTTT
ACTTTCACCAGCGTTTCTGGGTGAGCAAAAACAGGAAGGCAAAATGCCGCAAAAAAGGGAATAAGGGCGA
CACGGAAATGTTGAATACTCATATTCTTCCTT
