>Addgene plasmid #157052 | pD649-HAsp-TNFRSF12A-COMP5AP-AviTag-9xHis | depositor partial sequence | sequence record 303214 | insert (extracellular domain)
GAACAAGCTCCTGGAACAGCTCCTTGTAGCAGAGGAAGCTCTTGGAGCGCCGACCTGGACAAGTGTATGG
ATTGCGCCAGCTGCAGAGCCCGGCCTCACTCTGATTTTTGTCTGGGATGTGCCGCCGCTCCTCCTGCTCC
TTTTAGACTGCTTTGGCCT
